Addgene plasmid #12887: DCT.VV.Orf199
Purpose: This plasmid was designed for screening purposes and may contain discrepancies relative to the current canonical GenBank version of the gene.
Depositing lab: Jack Bennink & Jon Yewdell. Depositing organization: National Institute of Allergy and Infectious Diseases (NIAID). Publication: Identification of poxvirus CD8+ T cell determinants to enable rational design and characterization of smallpox vaccines. Tscharke DC, Karupiah G, Zhou J, Palmore T, Irvine KR, Haeryfar SM, Williams S, Sidney J, Sette A, Bennink JR, Yewdell JW. J Exp Med. 2005 January 3; 201(1): 95–104. 10.1084/jem.20041912 PubMed 15623576.
Backbone
  Vector backbone: pcDNA 3.1D V5-His-TOPO
  Backbone manufacturer: Invitrogen
  Backbone size w/o insert (bp): 5514
  Vector type: Mammalian Expression
  Selectable markers: Neomycin (select with G418)
Growth in bacteria
  Bacterial resistance: Ampicillin, 100 μg/mL
  Growth temperature: 37°C
  Growth strain: DH5alpha
  Copy number: High Copy
Gene/Insert
  Gene/Insert name: VV.Orf199 (alt names: late transcription factor, VLTF-3; VV_WR_120)
  Species: Vaccinia Virus
  Insert size (bp): 675
  GenBank ID: 9791053
  Cloning method: Restriction Enzyme; 5′ cloning site BamHI (not destroyed); 3′ cloning site BamHI (not destroyed)
  Sequencing primers: 5′ Universal T7
Terms and licenses: Academic/Nonprofit Terms; Industry Terms: Not Available to Industry
Depositor comments: Please see the Vaccinia kit page ( https://www.addgene.org/vvorf/ ) for more information. The kit page contains the supplemental VVOrfData spreadsheet, which includes important information about this plasmid. The plasmid and insert names provided here relate only to this library. The name of the ORF (if present) in VACV strain Copenhagen and the name of the ORF (if annotated) in VACV strain WR sequence can be found in VVOrfData spreadsheet. Please note that the amino acid sequence given for each ORF in the spreadsheet may contain some errors. Additionally, changes from the expected sequence may be present in these plasmids. Please see Addgene's quality control sequence and sequencing notes in the VVOrfData spreadsheet before ordering this plasmid.
How to cite: DCT.VV.Orf199 was a gift from Jack Bennink & Jon Yewdell (Addgene plasmid # 12887 ; http://n2t.net/addgene:12887 ; RRID:Addgene_12887)
