[The description below was written by a language model from this plasmid's Addgene catalogue record.]
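Description:
DCT.VV.Orf199 is a mammalian expression plasmid built on the commercial pcDNA 3.1D V5-His-TOPO backbone (about 5.5 kb without insert) and carrying a 675 bp open reading frame from vaccinia virus. The insert is designated VV.Orf199 within its library and corresponds to the late transcription factor VLTF-3, annotated as VV_WR_120 in the WR strain. The plasmid is maintained at high copy in standard E. coli cloning strains under ampicillin selection, and it carries a neomycin resistance marker so that transfected mammalian cells can be selected with G418. The ORF is flanked by intact BamHI sites on both sides, which allows it to be excised, and it can be read from the upstream T7 primer site. No feature table is provided. The record itself does not name the promoter, although pcDNA3.1-series vectors conventionally drive expression from the CMV immediate-early promoter. It also does not state whether the ORF is in frame with the C-terminal V5 epitope and polyhistidine tags implied by the backbone name.

The construct is one member of a library of individually cloned vaccinia virus ORFs, made to identify poxvirus determinants recognised by CD8+ T cells in support of smallpox vaccine design and characterisation. In such a screen, each viral protein is expressed on its own in mammalian cells so that T cell responses can be attributed to a specific gene product. The depositors note that the plasmid was made for screening and may differ from the canonical GenBank sequence. They also note that the ORF numbering is specific to this library, and that the accompanying library spreadsheet and quality-control sequencing should be consulted for naming equivalents and known discrepancies.
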