>Addgene plasmid #12887 | DCT.VV.Orf199 | addgene partial sequence | sequence record 19276 | T7 5'-TAATACGACTCACTATAGGG-3'
CGAGCTCGGATCCGTACCCTTCACCGAATTCCAGCTGACCACCATGAATCTACGATTATGTAGCGGTTGT
AGACACAACGGTATAGTATCTGAACAAGGATATGAATATTGTATTTTTTGCGAGTCGGTATTTCAAAAAT
GTACAAAGGTACAAAAAAAGTCAAACTTCCATGTGTCTAATAAACTTATTCATTTGAGAAATGTATTGCG
GAGATTATTGTCTCATCAATGTTCTGGAGAAATTATCTCGGAACTCTTGGATATCATGGAAAAAAATCAA
ATATCCACGGATGATGTAGATGCAAATTTTGTATCTAGTTTTCTTAAGGCTAACGAGAGAATAAATAAAA
AGGATTATAAGTTAGTCTTTGAAATAATCAATCAAGTAAAAGATGAGAAACTGAATCTGAGTACAGAAAA
GATTAATGAAGTAGTAGAAATATTTAAGCACTTGGTATTCTTTTGCCAAGAAAACACTCCTTCTAAGACA
ATTAATTATTCATTCTTTTTGGATAAAATATTCGATATCACTTCTGTAACTAAAAATCTAAAACCTCAAA
CTGTTAAAAATTATACGAAAAATAATAGTAACCAATTAGTATGGGAAAACTTTTTAGCACATATGAGATC
TAAAAAACGTGTAACTATGGTAGAGGATTATGGACACGAGTATGTTTTTGTAGATGAGAGGTTTTCTACT
TGCTCATTAGAAGTATAAGCAATTCCCGGGGATCCGAATAAAGGGTCAAGACAATTCTGCAGATATCCAG
CACAGTGGCGGCCGCTCGAGTCTAGAGGGCCCGCGGTTCGAAGGTAAGCCTATCCCTAACCCTCTCCTCG
GTCTCGATTCTACGCGTACCGGTCATCATCACCATCACCATTGAGTTTAAACCCGCT
